Addgene plasmid #104200: GST-AR-624-919
Purpose: Expresses human AR-624-929 ligand binding domain in pGEX-5X-1 as GST fusion protein
Depositing lab: Elizabeth Wilson. Depositing organization: University of North Carolina at Chapel Hill. Publication: Electrostatic modulation in steroid receptor recruitment of LXXLL and FXXLF motifs. He B, Wilson EM. Mol Cell Biol. 2003 Mar;23(6):2135-50. PubMed 12612084.
Backbone
  Vector backbone: pGEX-5x-1
  Backbone manufacturer: Pharmacia
  Backbone size w/o insert (bp): 4900
  Total vector size (bp): 5800
  Vector type: Bacterial Expression
Growth in bacteria
  Bacterial resistance: Ampicillin, 100 μg/mL
  Growth temperature: 37°C
  Growth strain: XL-1 blue
  Copy number: High Copy
Gene/Insert
  Gene/Insert name: human androgen receptor aa 624-919
  Species: H. sapiens (human)
  Insert size (bp): 890
  GenBank ID: AAA51886.1
  Entrez Gene: AR (a.k.a. AIS, AR8, DHTR, HUMARA, HYSP1, KD, NR3C4, SBMA, SMAX1, TFM)
  Tag / fusion protein: GST (N terminal on backbone)
  Cloning method: Restriction Enzyme; 5′ cloning site BamH1 (not destroyed); 3′ cloning site NotI (not destroyed)
  Sequencing primers: 5′ don't have; 3′ don't have
Terms and licenses: Academic/Nonprofit Terms; Industry Terms: Not Available to Industry
How to cite: GST-AR-624-919 was a gift from Elizabeth Wilson (Addgene plasmid # 104200 ; http://n2t.net/addgene:104200 ; RRID:Addgene_104200)
