[The description below was written by a language model from this plasmid's Addgene catalogue record and pLannotate feature annotations shown in this document.]
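Description:
GST-AR-624-919 is a bacterial expression plasmid built on the pGEX-5X-1 backbone that produces the ligand-binding domain region of the human androgen receptor (AR, NR3C4) as a glutathione S-transferase fusion protein in E. coli. It replicates from a high-copy ColE1/pMB1-type origin and is selected with ampicillin through the β-lactamase (AmpR) gene and its own promoter. Fragments of the pBR322 bom and rop regions, along with a lac promoter/lacZα segment, are backbone remnants with no role in the payload.

The expression cassette consists of the tac promoter, a strong trp/lac hybrid promoter, followed by a lac operator and the Schistosoma japonicum GST coding sequence. The AR fragment of about 890 bp was inserted downstream between the BamHI and NotI sites, both of which are retained, placing GST at the N terminus of the fusion. A plasmid-borne lacI gene supplies lac repressor, keeping transcription off until it is relieved with IPTG, so expression is inducible. The annotation software matched the insert to the chimpanzee AR entry, but the record gives the species as human. The construct name and insert field give residues 624-919, whereas the purpose line reads 624-929; the insert length fits the former. The sequenced record is 6,017 nt, somewhat larger than the listed total of about 5,800 bp.

The GST moiety allows the fusion to be captured on glutathione resin. Given the associated work on steroid receptor recruitment of LXXLL and FXXLF motifs, the plasmid is suited to affinity purification and in vitro binding assays that probe interactions between the AR ligand-binding domain and coregulator motifs.
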