Features (pLannotate 1.2.2; 18 found; start..end, strand, type, name):
      9..597     +  rep_origin     ori: high-copy-number ColE1/pMB1/pBR322/pUC origin of replication
    783..834     -  misc_feature   bom (fragment): basis of mobility region from pBR322
    841..918     +  promoter       lacI promoter: lacI
    919..2001    +  CDS            lacI: lac repressor; lacI; The lac repressor binds to the lac operator to inhibit transcription in E. coli. This inhibition can be relieved by adding lactose or isopropyl-β-D-thiogalactopyranoside (IPTG).
   2014..2035    +  protein_bind   CAP binding site: CAP binding activates transcription in the presence of cAMP. E. coli catabolite activator protein
   2050..2080    +  promoter       lac promoter: promoter for the E. coli lac operon
   2088..2104    +  protein_bind   lac operator: The lac repressor binds to the lac operator to inhibit transcription in E. coli. This inhibition can be relieved by adding lactose or isopropyl-β-D-thiogalactopyranoside (IPTG). lac repressor encoded by lacI
   2124..2297    +  CDS            lacZα: LacZα fragment of β-galactosidase; lacZ fragment
   2561..2677    -  CDS            yciV (fragment): RNAAM_ECOLI - Also known as trpH From Escherichia coli (strain K12).
   2753..2781    +  promoter       tac promoter: strong E. coli promoter; hybrid between the trp and lac UV5 promoters
   2789..2805    +  protein_bind   lac operator: The lac repressor binds to the lac operator to inhibit transcription in E. coli. This inhibition can be relieved by adding lactose or isopropyl-β-D-thiogalactopyranoside (IPTG). lac repressor encoded by lacI
   2828..3481    +  CDS            GST26_SCHJA: Experimental evidence at protein level: Swiss-Prot protein existence level 1. GST isoenzymes appear to play a central role in the parasite detoxification system. Other functions are also suspected including a role in increasing the solubility of haematin in the parasite gut. From Schistosoma japonicum (Blood fluke).
   3518..4405    +  CDS            AR (fragment): ANDR_PANTR - Also known as NR3C4. Experimental evidence at protein level: Swiss-Prot protein existence level 1. Steroid hormone receptors are ligand-activated transcription factors that regulate eukaryotic gene expression and affect cellular proliferation and differentiation in target tissues. Transcription factor activity is modulated by bound coactivator and corepressor proteins like ZBTB7A that recruits NCOR1 and NCOR2 to the androgen response elements/ARE on target genes, negatively regulating androgen receptor signaling and androgen-induced cell proliferation. Transcription activation is
   4538..4565    -  misc_feature   MCS (fragment): pUC18/19 multiple cloning site
   4604..4643    +  CDS            rop (fragment): Rop protein, which maintains plasmids at low copy number; rop
   4745..4785    +  misc_feature   bom (fragment): basis of mobility region from pBR322
   4890..4994    +  promoter       AmpR promoter: bla
   4995..5855    +  CDS            AmpR: β-lactamase; bla; confers resistance to ampicillin, carbenicillin, and related antibiotics
>Addgene plasmid #104200 | GST-AR-624-919 | addgene full sequence | sequence record 199742 | Addgene NGS Result
GGATCTTCTTGAGATCCTTTTTTTCTGCGCGTAATCTGCTGCTTGCAAACAAAAAAACCACCGCTACCAG
CGGTGGTTTGTTTGCCGGATCAAGAGCTACCAACTCTTTTTCCGAAGGTAACTGGCTTCAGCAGAGCGCA
GATACCAAATACTGTCCTTCTAGTGTAGCCGTAGTTAGGCCACCACTTCAAGAACTCTGTAGCACCGCCT
ACATACCTCGCTCTGCTAATCCTGTTACCAGTGGCTGCTGCCAGTGGCGATAAGTCGTGTCTTACCGGGT
TGGACTCAAGACGATAGTTACCGGATAAGGCGCAGCGGTCGGGCTGAACGGGGGGTTCGTGCACACAGCC
CAGCTTGGAGCGAACGACCTACACCGAACTGAGATACCTACAGCGTGAGCTATGAGAAAGCGCCACGCTT
CCCGAAGGGAGAAAGGCGGACAGGTATCCGGTAAGCGGCAGGGTCGGAACAGGAGAGCGCACGAGGGAGC
TTCCAGGGGGAAACGCCTGGTATCTTTATAGTCCTGTCGGGTTTCGCCACCTCTGACTTGAGCGTCGATT
TTTGTGATGCTCGTCAGGGGGGCGGAGCCTATGGAAAAACGCCAGCAACGCGGCCTTTTTACGGTTCCTG
GCCTTTTGCTGGCCTTTTGCTCACATGTTCTTTCCTGCGTTATCCCCTGATTCTGTGGATAACCGTATTA
CCGCCTTTGAGTGAGCTGATACCGCTCGCCGCAGCCGAACGACCGAGCGCAGCGAGTCAGTGAGCGAGGA
AGCGGAAGAGCGCCTGATGCGGTATTTTCTCCTTACGCATCTGTGCGGTATTTCACACCGCATAAATTCC
GACACCATCGAATGGCGCAAAACCTTTCGCGGTATGGCATGATAGCGCCCGGAAGAGAGTCAATTCAGGG
TGGTGAATGTGAAACCAGTAACGTTATACGATGTCGCAGAGTATGCCGGTGTCTCTTATCAGACCGTTTC
CCGCGTGGTGAACCAGGCCAGCCACGTTTCTGCGAAAACGCGGGAAAAAGTGGAAGCGGCGATGGCGGAG
CTGAATTACATTCCCAACCGCGTGGCACAACAACTGGCGGGCAAACAGTCGTTGCTGATTGGCGTTGCCA
CCTCCAGTCTGGCCCTGCACGCGCCGTCGCAAATTGTCGCGGCGATTAAATCTCGCGCCGATCAACTGGG
TGCCAGCGTGGTGGTGTCGATGGTAGAACGAAGCGGCGTCGAAGCCTGTAAAGCGGCGGTGCACAATCTT
CTCGCGCAACGCGTCAGTGGGCTGATCATTAACTATCCGCTGGATGACCAGGATGCCATTGCTGTGGAAG
CTGCCTGCACTAATGTTCCGGCGTTATTTCTTGATGTCTCTGACCAGACACCCATCAACAGTATTATTTT
CTCCCATGAAGACGGTACGCGACTGGGCGTGGAGCATCTGGTCGCATTGGGTCACCAGCAAATCGCGCTG
TTAGCGGGCCCATTAAGTTCTGTCTCGGCGCGTCTGCGTCTGGCTGGCTGGCATAAATATCTCACTCGCA
ATCAAATTCAGCCGATAGCGGAACGGGAAGGCGACTGGAGTGCCATGTCCGGTTTTCAACAAACCATGCA
AATGCTGAATGAGGGCATCGTTCCCACTGCGATGCTGGTTGCCAACGATCAGATGGCGCTGGGCGCAATG
CGCGCCATTACCGAGTCCGGGCTGCGCGTTGGTGCGGATATCTCGGTAGTGGGATACGACGATACCGAAG
ACAGCTCATGTTATATCCCGCCGTTAACCACCATCAAACAGGATTTTCGCCTGCTGGGGCAAACCAGCGT
GGACCGCTTGCTGCAACTCTCTCAGGGCCAGGCGGTGAAGGGCAATCAGCTGTTGCCCGTCTCACTGGTG
AAAAGAAAAACCACCCTGGCGCCCAATACGCAAACCGCCTCTCCCCGCGCGTTGGCCGATTCATTAATGC
AGCTGGCACGACAGGTTTCCCGACTGGAAAGCGGGCAGTGAGCGCAACGCAATTAATGTAAGTTAGCTCA
CTCATTAGGCACCCCAGGCTTTACACTTTATGCTTCCGGCTCGTATGTTGTGTGGAATTGTGAGCGGATA
ACAATTTCACACAGGAAACAGCTATGACCATGATTACGGATTCACTGGCCGTCGTTTTACAACGTCGTGA
CTGGGAAAACCCTGGCGTTACCCAACTTAATCGCCTTGCAGCACATCCCCCTTTCGCCAGCTGGCGTAAT
AGCGAAGAGGCCCGCACCGATCGCCCTTCCCAACAGTTGCGCAGCCTGAATGGCGAATGGCGCTTTGCCT
GGTTTCCGGCACCAGAAGCGGTGCCGGAAAGCTGGCTGGAGTGCGATCTTCCTGAGGCCGATACTGTCGT
CGTCCCCTCAAACTGGCAGATGCACGGTTACGATGCGCCCATCTACACCAACGTGACCTATCCCATTACG
GTCAATCCGCCGTTTGTTCCCACGGAGAATCCGACGGGTTGTTACTCGCTCACATTTAATGTTGATGAAA
GCTGGCTACAGGAAGGCCAGACGCGAATTATTTTTGATGGCGTTGGAATTAGCTTATCGACTGCACGGTG
CACCAATGCTTCTGGCGTCAGGCAGCCATCGGAAGCTGTGGTATGGCTGTGCAGGTCGTAAATCACTGCA
TAATTCGTGTCGCTCAAGGCGCACTCCCGTTCTGGATAATGTTTTTTGCGCCGACATCATAACGGTTCTG
GCAAATATTCTGAAATGAGCTGTTGACAATTAATCATCGGCTCGTATAATGTGTGGAATTGTGAGCGGAT
AACAATTTCACACAGGAAACAGTATTCATGTCCCCTATACTAGGTTATTGGAAAATTAAGGGCCTTGTGC
AACCCACTCGACTTCTTTTGGAATATCTTGAAGAAAAATATGAAGAGCATTTGTATGAGCGCGATGAAGG
TGATAAATGGCGAAACAAAAAGTTTGAATTGGGTTTGGAGTTTCCCAATCTTCCTTATTATATTGATGGT
GATGTTAAATTAACACAGTCTATGGCCATCATACGTTATATAGCTGACAAGCACAACATGTTGGGTGGTT
GTCCAAAAGAGCGTGCAGAGATTTCAATGCTTGAAGGAGCGGTTTTGGATATTAGATACGGTGTTTCGAG
AATTGCATATAGTAAAGACTTTGAAACTCTCAAAGTTGATTTTCTTAGCAAGCTACCTGAAATGCTGAAA
ATGTTCGAAGATCGTTTATGTCATAAAACATATTTAAATGGTGATCATGTAACCCATCCTGACTTCATGT
TGTATGACGCTCTTGATGTTGTTTTATACATGGACCCAATGTGCCTGGATGCGTTCCCAAAATTAGTTTG
TTTTAAAAAACGTATTGAAGCTATCCCACAAATTGATAAGTACTTGAAATCCAGCAAGTATATAGCATGG
CCTTTGCAGGGCTGGCAAGCCACGTTTGGTGGTGGCGACCATCCTCCAAAATCGGATCTGATCGAAGGTC
GTGGGATCCGTCGACATATGACTCTGGGAGCCCGGAAGCTGAAGAAACTTGGTAATCTGAAACTACAGGA
GGAAGGAGAGGCTTCCAGCACCACCAGCCCCACTGAGGAGACAACCCAGAAGCTGACAGTGTCACACATT
GAAGGCTATGAATGTCAGCCCATCTTTCTGAATGTCCTGGAAGCCATTGAGCCAGGTGTAGTGTGTGCTG
GACACGACAACAACCAGCCCGACTCCTTTGCAGCCTTGCTCTCTAGCCTCAATGAACTGGGAGAGAGACA
GCTTGTACACGTGGTCAAGTGGGCCAAGGCCTTGCCTGGCTTCCGCAACTTACACGTGGACGACCAGATG
GCTGTCATTCAGTACTCCTGGATGGGGCTCATGGTGTTTGCCATGGGCTGGCGATCCTTCACCAATGTCA
ACTCCAGGATGCTCTACTTCGCCCCTGATCTGGTTTTCAATGAGTACCGCATGCACAAGTCCCGGATGTA
CAGCCAGTGTGTCCGAATGAGGCACCTCTCTCAAGAGTTTGGATGGCTCCAAATCACCCCCCAGGAATTC
CTGTGCATGAAAGCACTGCTACTCTTCAGCATTATTCCAGTGGATGGGCTGAAAAATCAAAAATTCTTTG
ATGAACTTCGAATGAACTACATCAAGGAACTCGATCGTATCATTGCATGCAAAAGAAAAAATCCCACATC
CTGCTCAAGACGCTTCTACCAGCTCACCAAGCTCCTGGACTCCGTGCAGCCTATTGCGAGAGAGCTGCAT
CAGTTCACTTTTGACCTGCTAATCAAGTCACACATGGTGAGCGTGGACTTTCCGGAAATGATGGCAGAGA
TCATCTCTGTGCAAGTGCCCAAGATCCTTTCTGGGAAAGTCAAGCCCATCTATTTCCACACCCAGTGAAG
CATTGGAAACCCTATTTCCCCACCCCAGCTCATGCCCCCTTTCAGATGTCTTCTGCCTGTTATAACTCTG
CACTACTCCTCTGCAGTGCCTTGGGGAATTTCCTCTATTGATGTACAGTCTGTCATGAGCTTGCATGCCT
GCAGGTCGACTCTAGGGTCGACTCGAGCGGCCGCATCGTGACTGACTGACGATCTGCCTCGCGCGTTTCG
GTGATGACGGTGAAAACCTCTGACACATGCAGCTCCCGGAGACGGTCACAGCTTGTCTGTAAGCGGATGC
CGGGAGCAGACAAGCCCGTCAGGGCGCGTCAGCGGGTGTTGGCGGGTGTCGGGGCGCAGCCATGACCCAG
TCACGTAGCGATAGCGGAGTGTATAATTCTTGAAGACGAAAGGGCCTCGTGATACGCCTATTTTTATAGG
TTAATGTCATGATAATAATGGTTTCTTAGACGTCAGGTGGCACTTTTCGGGGAAATGTGCGCGGAACCCC
TATTTGTTTATTTTTCTAAATACATTCAAATATGTATCCGCTCATGAGACAATAACCCTGATAAATGCTT
CAATAATATTGAAAAAGGAAGAGTATGAGTATTCAACATTTCCGTGTCGCCCTTATTCCCTTTTTTGCGG
CATTTTGCCTTCCTGTTTTTGCTCACCCAGAAACGCTGGTGAAAGTAAAAGATGCTGAAGATCAGTTGGG
TGCACGAGTGGGTTACATCGAACTGGATCTCAACAGCGGTAAGATCCTTGAGAGTTTTCGCCCCGAAGAA
CGTTTTCCAATGATGAGCACTTTTAAAGTTCTGCTATGTGGCGCGGTATTATCCCGTGTTGACGCCGGGC
AAGAGCAACTCGGTCGCCGCATACACTATTCTCAGAATGACTTGGTTGAGTACTCACCAGTCACAGAAAA
GCATCTTACGGATGGCATGACAGTAAGAGAATTATGCAGTGCTGCCATAACCATGAGTGATAACACTGCG
GCCAACTTACTTCTGACAACGATCGGAGGACCGAAGGAGCTAACCGCTTTTTTGCACAACATGGGGGATC
ATGTAACTCGCCTTGATCGTTGGGAACCGGAGCTGAATGAAGCCATACCAAACGACGAGCGTGACACCAC
GATGCCTGCAGCAATGGCAACAACGTTGCGCAAACTATTAACTGGCGAACTACTTACTCTAGCTTCCCGG
CAACAATTAATAGACTGGATGGAGGCGGATAAAGTTGCAGGACCACTTCTGCGCTCGGCCCTTCCGGCTG
GCTGGTTTATTGCTGATAAATCTGGAGCCGGTGAGCGTGGGTCTCGCGGTATCATTGCAGCACTGGGGCC
AGATGGTAAGCCCTCCCGTATCGTAGTTATCTACACGACGGGGAGTCAGGCAACTATGGATGAACGAAAT
AGACAGATCGCTGAGATAGGTGCCTCACTGATTAAGCATTGGTAACTGTCAGACCAAGTTTACTCATATA
TACTTTAGATTGATTTAAAACTTCATTTTTAATTTAAAAGGATCTAGGTGAAGATCCTTTTTGATAATCT
CATGACCAAAATCCCTTAACGTGAGTTTTCGTTCCACTGAGCGTCAGACCCCGTAGAAAAGATCAAA
